Addgene plasmid #167671: pSF463
Purpose: Intermediate vector for two gRNAs using GoldenGate, contains ccdB and attL1-L2 sites for Gateway
Depositing lab: Niko Geldner. Depositing organization: Universite de Lausanne (UNIL). Publication: Combined fluorescent seed selection and multiplex CRISPR/Cas9 assembly for fast generation of multiple Arabidopsis mutants. Ursache R, Fujita S, Denervaud Tendon V, Geldner N. Plant Methods. 2021 Oct 30;17(1):111. doi: 10.1186/s13007-021-00811-9. PubMed 34717688.
Backbone
  Vector backbone: pDONR221
  Vector type: CRISPR
Growth in bacteria
  Bacterial resistance: Chloramphenicol and Kanamycin, 25 & 50 μg/mL
  Growth temperature: 37°C
  Growth strain: ccdB Survival
  Copy number: High Copy
Gene/Insert
  Gene/Insert name: attL1-ccdB-attL2
  Species: Escherichia coli
  Cloning method: Gateway Cloning
  Sequencing primers: 5′ GTAAAACGACGGCCAGT; 3′ CAGGAAACAGCTATGAC
Terms and licenses: Academic/Nonprofit Terms; Industry Terms: Not Available to Industry
Depositor comments: Please visit https://www.biorxiv.org/content/10.1101/2021.05.20.444986v1 for bioRxiv preprint.
How to cite: pSF463 was a gift from Niko Geldner (Addgene plasmid # 167671 ; http://n2t.net/addgene:167671 ; RRID:Addgene_167671)
