[The description below was written by a language model from this plasmid's Addgene catalogue record and pLannotate feature annotations shown in this document.]
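Description:
pSF463 is a Gateway entry-type intermediate vector built on the pDONR221 backbone and catalogued as a CRISPR cloning tool. It is designed to receive two guide RNA units by Golden Gate assembly. The assembled array can then be passed on to a destination vector by an LR recombination reaction. The 4,546 nt plasmid replicates in E. coli from a high-copy ColE1/pUC-type origin and carries a backbone kanamycin resistance gene (aph(3')-Ia). Upstream of the cloning region lie rrnB T1 and T2 terminators, standard pDONR elements that insulate the insert from read-through transcription. A T7 promoter flanks the attL2 side. Short lacI, lacZα and dpnD fragments in the annotation appear to be leftover or incidental matches rather than functional parts.

The payload sits between attL1 and attL2 and is a counter-selection cassette made up of the ccdB toxin gene, a partial ccdA fragment and a chloramphenicol acetyltransferase gene driven by its own cat promoter. CcdB poisons DNA gyrase in ordinary E. coli strains, so the empty vector has to be kept in a ccdB-tolerant strain under combined chloramphenicol and kanamycin selection. When the gRNA modules replace the cassette, the toxin and the chloramphenicol marker should be lost, so correct assemblies can be recovered in standard strains on kanamycin alone. The record does not annotate the type IIS restriction sites used for Golden Gate, and it does not name gRNA promoters or scaffolds, which presumably come in on the incoming modules. The associated publication describes multiplex CRISPR/Cas9 assembly, combined with fluorescent seed selection, for generating multiple Arabidopsis mutants.
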