Features (pLannotate 1.2.2; 14 found; start..end, strand, type, name):
    121..213     +  CDS            lacI (fragment): lac repressor; lacI; The lac repressor binds to the lac operator to inhibit transcription in E. coli. This inhibition can be relieved by adding lactose or isopropyl-β-D-thiogalactopyranoside (IPTG).
    268..295     -  terminator     rrnB T2 terminator: transcription terminator T2 from the E. coli rrnB gene
    427..470     +  terminator     rrnB T1 terminator: Escherichia coli rrnB; transcription terminator T1 from the E. coli rrnB gene
    517..553     -  CDS            lacZα (fragment): LacZα fragment of β-galactosidase; lacZ fragment
    569..668     +  protein_bind   attL1: mutant version of attL; recombination site for the Gateway® LR reaction LR Clonase™
    892..1044    -  CDS            dpnD (fragment): DPND_STRPN - Protein predicted: Swiss-Prot protein existence level 4. From Streptococcus pneumoniae serotype 4 (strain ATCC BAA-334 / TIGR4).
   1088..1390    -  CDS            ccdB: CCDB_ECOLI - Also known as G, letB, letD. Experimental evidence at protein level: Swiss-Prot protein existence level 1. Toxic component of a type II toxin-antitoxin (TA) system, functioning in plasmid maintainence. Responsible for the post- segregational killing (PSK) of plasmid-free cells, also referred to as a plasmid addiction system. Half-life of over 2 hours. Cell killing by CcdB is accompanied by filamentation, defects in chromosome and plasmid segregation, defects in cell division, formation of anucleate cells, decreased DNA synthesis and plasmid loss. Interferes with the activity of DN
   1395..1553    -  CDS            ccdA (fragment): CCDA_ECO57 - Also known as H, letA. Experimental evidence at protein level: Swiss-Prot protein existence level 1. Antitoxin component of a type II toxin-antitoxin (TA) system which inhibits the post-segregational killing (PSK) of plasmid-free cells, also referred to as a plasmid addiction system. Binds to and blocks the activity of CcdB; will also remove bound CcdB protein from the CcdB-GyrA complex by forming a CcdA-CcdB complex, a process termed rejuvenation. Functions as a transcriptional corepressor for the ccdAB operon, repression also requires CcdB (By similarity). From Escherichia coli
   1735..2393    -  CDS            CmR: chloramphenicol acetyltransferase; cat; confers resistance to chloramphenicol
   2394..2496    -  promoter       cat promoter: promoter of the E. coli cat gene encoding chloramphenicol acetyltransferase
   2671..2770    -  protein_bind   attL2: mutant version of attL; recombination site for the Gateway® LR reaction LR Clonase™
   2788..2806    -  promoter       T7 promoter: promoter for bacteriophage T7 RNA polymerase
   2940..3749    +  CDS            KanR: aminoglycoside phosphotransferase; aph(3')-Ia; confers resistance to kanamycin in bacteria or G418 (Geneticin®) in eukaryotes
   3896..4484    +  rep_origin     ori: high-copy-number ColE1/pMB1/pBR322/pUC origin of replication
>Addgene plasmid #167671 | pSF463 | addgene full sequence | sequence record 331019 | Addgene NGS Result
CTTTCCTGCGTTATCCCCTGATTCTGTGGATAACCGTATTACCGCCTTTGAGTGAGCTGATACCGCTCGC
CGCAGCCGAACGACCGAGCGCAGCGAGTCAGTGAGCGAGGAAGCGGAAGAGCGCCCAATACGCAAACCGC
CTCTCCCCGCGCGTTGGCCGATTCATTAATGCAGCTGGCACGACAGGTTTCCCGACTGGAAAGCGGGCAG
TGAGCGCAACGCAATTAATACGCGTACCGCTAGCCAGGAAGAGTTTGTAGAAACGCAAAAAGGCCATCCG
TCAGGATGGCCTTCTGCTTAGTTTGATGCCTGGCAGTTTATGGCGGGCGTCCTGCCCGCCACCCTCCGGG
CCGTTGCTTCACAACGTTCAAATCCGCTCCCGGCGGATTTGTCCTACTCAGGAGAGCGTTCACCGACAAA
CAACAGATAAAACGAAAGGCCCAGTCTTCCGACTGAGCCTTTCGTTTTATTTGATGCCTGGCAGTTCCCT
ACTCTCGCGTTAACGCTAGCATGGATGTTTTCCCAGTCACGACGTTGTAAAACGACGGCCAGTCTTAAGC
TCGGGCCCCAAATAATGATTTTATTTTGACTGATAGTGACCTGTTCGTTGCAACAAATTGATGAGCAATG
CTTTTTTATAATGCCAACTTTGTACAAAAAAGCAGGCTTATACAAAAGTTGCCCCATGGCGTTCCCTCTA
GATAACGCAGGATCCCCAAGTGGTGGCTATCGAGACCGTCGACCGACAGCCTTCCAAATGTTCTTCTCAA
ACGGAATCGTCGTATCCAGCCTACTCGCTATTGTCCTCAATGCCGTATTAAATCATAAAAAGAAATAAGA
AAAAGAGGTGCGAGCCTCTTTTTTGTGTGACAAAATAAAAACATCTACCTATTCATATACGCTAGTGTCA
TAGTCCTGAAAATCATCTGCATCAAGAACAATTTCACAACTCTTATACTTTTCTCTTACAAGTCGTTCGG
CTTCATCTGGATTTTCAGCCTCTATACTTACTAAACGTGATAAAGTTTCTGTAATTTCTACTGTATCGAC
CTGCAGACTGGCTGTGTATAAGGGAGCCTGACATTTATATTCCCCAGAACATCAGGTTAATGGCGTTTTT
GATGTCATTTTCGCGGTGGCTGAGATCAGCCACTTCTTCCCCGATAACGGAGACTGGCACACTGGCCATA
TCGGTGGTCATCATGCGCCAGCTTTCATCCCCGATATGCACCACCGGGTAAAGTTCACGGGAGACTTTAT
CTGACAGCAGACGTGCACTGGCCAGGGGGATCACCATCCGTCGCCCGGGCGTGTCAATAATATCACTCTG
TACATCCACAAACAGACGATAACGGCTCTCTCTTTTATAGGTGTAAACCTTAAACTGCATTTCACCAGCC
CCTGTTCTCGTCAGCAAAAGAGCCGTTCATTTCAATAAACCGGGCGACCTCAGCCATCCCTTCCTGATTT
TCCGCTTTCCAGCGTTCGGCACGCAGACGACGGGCTTCATTCTGCATGGTTGTGCTTACCAGACCGGAGA
TATTGACATCATATATGCCTTGAGCAACTGATAGCTGTCGCTGTCAACTGTCACTGTAATACGCTGCTTC
ATAGCATACCTCTTTTTGACATACTTCGGGTATACATATCAGTATATATTCTTATACCGCAAAAATCAGC
GCGCAAATACGCATACTGTTATCTGGCTTTTAGTAAGCCGGATCCACGCGGCGTTTACGCCCCCCCTGCC
ACTCATCGCAGTACTGTTGTAATTCATTAAGCATTCTGCCGACATGGAAGCCATCACAAACGGCATGATG
AACCTGAATCGCCAGCGGCATCAGCACCTTGTCGCCTTGCGTATAATATTTGCCCATGGTGAAAACGGGG
GCGAAGAAGTTGTCCATATTGGCCACGTTTAAATCAAAACTGGTGAAACTCACCCAGGGATTGGCTGAGA
CGAAAAACATATTCTCAATAAACCCTTTAGGGAAATAGGCCAGGTTTTCACCGTAACACGCCACATCTTG
CGAATATATGTGTAGAAACTGCCGGAAATCGTCGTGGTATTCACTCCAGAGCGATGAAAACGTTTCAGTT
TGCTCATGGAAAACGGTGTAACAAGGGTGAACACTATCCCATATCACCAGCTCACCGTCTTTCATTGCCA
TACGGAATTCCGGATGAGCATTCATCAGGCGGGCAAGAATGTGAATAAAGGCCGGATAAAACTTGTGCTT
ATTTTTCTTTACGGTCTTTAAAAAGGCCGTAATATCCAGCTGAACGGTCTGGTTATAGGTACATTGAGCA
ACTGACTGAAATGCCTCAAAATGTTCTTTACGATGCCATTGGGATATATCAACGGTGGTATATCCAGTGA
TTTTTTTCTCCATTTTAGCTTCCTTAGCTCCTGAAAATCTCGATAACTCAAAAAATACGCCCGGTAGTGA
TCTTATTTCATTATGGTGAAAGTTGGAACCTCTTACGTGCCGATCAACGTCTCATTTTCGCCAAAAGTTG
GCCCAGGGCTTCCCGGTATCAACAGGGACACCAGGATTTATTTATTCTGCGAAGTGATCTTCCGTCACAG
GTATTTATTCGGCGCAAAGTGCGTCGGGTGATGCTGCCAACTTAGTCGACGGTCTCTGGACACTAGTAAG
GGTGAATTCGACCCAGCTTTCTTGTACAAAGTTGGCATTATAAGAAAGCATTGCTTATCAATTTGTTGCA
ACGAACAGGTCACTATCAGTCAAAATAAAATCATTATTTGCCATCCAGCTGATATCCCCTATAGTGAGTC
GTATTACATGGTCATAGCTGTTTCCTGGCAGCTCTGGCCCGTGTCTCAAAATCTCTGATGTTACATTGCA
CAAGATAAAAATATATCATCATGAACAATAAAACTGTCTGCTTACATAAACAGTAATACAAGGGGTGTTA
TGAGCCATATTCAACGGGAAACGTCGAGGCCGCGATTAAATTCCAACATGGATGCTGATTTATATGGGTA
TAAATGGGCTCGCGATAATGTCGGGCAATCAGGTGCGACAATCTATCGCTTGTATGGGAAGCCCGATGCG
CCAGAGTTGTTTCTGAAACATGGCAAAGGTAGCGTTGCCAATGATGTTACAGATGAGATGGTCAGACTAA
ACTGGCTGACGGAATTTATGCCTCTTCCGACCATCAAGCATTTTATCCGTACTCCTGATGATGCATGGTT
ACTCACCACTGCGATCCCCGGAAAAACAGCATTCCAGGTATTAGAAGAATATCCTGATTCAGGTGAAAAT
ATTGTTGATGCGCTGGCAGTGTTCCTGCGCCGGTTGCATTCGATTCCTGTTTGTAATTGTCCTTTTAACA
GCGATCGCGTATTTCGTCTCGCTCAGGCGCAATCACGAATGAATAACGGTTTGGTTGATGCGAGTGATTT
TGATGACGAGCGTAATGGCTGGCCTGTTGAACAAGTCTGGAAAGAAATGCATAAACTTTTGCCATTCTCA
CCGGATTCAGTCGTCACTCATGGTGATTTCTCACTTGATAACCTTATTTTTGACGAGGGGAAATTAATAG
GTTGTATTGATGTTGGACGAGTCGGAATCGCAGACCGATACCAGGATCTTGCCATCCTATGGAACTGCCT
CGGTGAGTTTTCTCCTTCATTACAGAAACGGCTTTTTCAAAAATATGGTATTGATAATCCTGATATGAAT
AAATTGCAGTTTCATTTGATGCTCGATGAGTTTTTCTAATCAGAATTGGTTAATTGGTTGTAACACTGGC
AGAGCATTACGCTGACTTGACGGGACGGCGCAAGCTCATGACCAAAATCCCTTAACGTGAGTTACGCGTC
GTTCCACTGAGCGTCAGACCCCGTAGAAAAGATCAAAGGATCTTCTTGAGATCCTTTTTTTCTGCGCGTA
ATCTGCTGCTTGCAAACAAAAAAACCACCGCTACCAGCGGTGGTTTGTTTGCCGGATCAAGAGCTACCAA
CTCTTTTTCCGAAGGTAACTGGCTTCAGCAGAGCGCAGATACCAAATACTGTTCTTCTAGTGTAGCCGTA
GTTAGGCCACCACTTCAAGAACTCTGTAGCACCGCCTACATACCTCGCTCTGCTAATCCTGTTACCAGTG
GCTGCTGCCAGTGGCGATAAGTCGTGTCTTACCGGGTTGGACTCAAGACGATAGTTACCGGATAAGGCGC
AGCGGTCGGGCTGAACGGGGGGTTCGTGCACACAGCCCAGCTTGGAGCGAACGACCTACACCGAACTGAG
ATACCTACAGCGTGAGCTATGAGAAAGCGCCACGCTTCCCGAAGGGAGAAAGGCGGACAGGTATCCGGTA
AGCGGCAGGGTCGGAACAGGAGAGCGCACGAGGGAGCTTCCAGGGGGAAACGCCTGGTATCTTTATAGTC
CTGTCGGGTTTCGCCACCTCTGACTTGAGCGTCGATTTTTGTGATGCTCGTCAGGGGGGCGGAGCCTATG
GAAAAACGCCAGCAACGCGGCCTTTTTACGGTTCCTGGCCTTTTGCTGGCCTTTTGCTCACATGTT
